>Addgene plasmid #12740 | DCT.VV.Orf52 | addgene partial sequence | sequence record 19135 | T7 5'-TAATACGACTCACTATAGGG-3'
ACCGAATTCCAGCTGACCACCATAGCGTTCCCTCCCGGATATTTTTTACAATTTCATCCATTTACAACTC
TATAGTTTGTTTTCATTATTATTAGTTATTATCTCCCATAATCTTGGTAATACTTACCCCTTGATCGTAA
GATACCTTATACAGGTCATTACATACAACTACCAATTGTTTTTGTACATAATAGATTGGATGGTTGACAT
CCATGGTGGAATAAACTACTCGAACAGATAGGCAATTCCCGGGGATCCGAATAAAGGGTCAAGACAATTC
TGCAGATATCCAGCACAGTGGCGGCCGCTCGAGTCTAGAGGGCCCGCGGTTCGAAGGTAAGCCTATCCCT
AACCCTCTCCTCGGTCTCGATTCTACGCGTACCGGTCATCATCACCATCACCATTGAGTTTAAACCCGCT
GATCAGCCTCGACTGTGCCTTCTAGTTGCCAGCCATCTGTTGTTTGCCCCTCCCCCGTGCCTTCCTTGAC
CCTGGAAGGTGCCACTCCCACTGTCCTTTCCTAATAAAATGAGGAAATTGCATCGCATTGTCTGAGTAGG
TGTCATTCTATTCTGGG
