[The description below was written by a language model from this plasmid's Addgene catalogue record.]
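Description:
DCT.VV.Orf52 is a mammalian expression plasmid built on the commercial pcDNA 3.1D V5-His-TOPO backbone (about 5.5 kb without insert) and carrying a short, 219 bp open reading frame from vaccinia virus. It is one member of a library of vaccinia ORF clones. The "Orf52" designation is internal to that library and does not correspond directly to the standard gene nomenclature of the Copenhagen or WR strains; the record refers to a supplementary spreadsheet for that mapping and does not itself name the encoded protein. The insert is listed as flanked by intact BamHI sites on both sides, and it can be read from the upstream T7 primer site. The plasmid is maintained at high copy in E. coli under ampicillin selection, and a neomycin resistance marker allows G418 selection of transfected mammalian cells.

No feature table is supplied, so the regulatory elements are not itemised. Vectors of the pcDNA3.1 family generally drive the insert from a strong constitutive viral promoter, and this backbone offers C-terminal V5 and polyhistidine tags. The record does not state whether the ORF is in frame with those tags.

The library was built for screening, in work aimed at identifying poxvirus determinants recognised by CD8+ T cells to support the design and characterisation of smallpox vaccines. Expressing individual viral ORFs in transfected cells fits that kind of antigen mapping. The depositors caution that the clone was made for screening and may differ from the canonical reference sequence, so it should be checked against the available quality-control sequence data before being relied on for other purposes.
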