Addgene plasmid #12740: DCT.VV.Orf52
Purpose: This plasmid was designed for screening purposes and may contain discrepancies relative to the current canonical GenBank version of the gene.
Depositing lab: Jack Bennink & Jon Yewdell. Depositing organization: National Institute of Allergy and Infectious Diseases (NIAID). Publication: Identification of poxvirus CD8+ T cell determinants to enable rational design and characterization of smallpox vaccines. Tscharke DC, Karupiah G, Zhou J, Palmore T, Irvine KR, Haeryfar SM, Williams S, Sidney J, Sette A, Bennink JR, Yewdell JW. J Exp Med. 2005 January 3; 201(1): 95–104. 10.1084/jem.20041912 PubMed 15623576.
Backbone
  Vector backbone: pcDNA 3.1D V5-His-TOPO
  Backbone manufacturer: Invitrogen
  Backbone size w/o insert (bp): 5514
  Vector type: Mammalian Expression
  Selectable markers: Neomycin (select with G418)
Growth in bacteria
  Bacterial resistance: Ampicillin, 100 μg/mL
  Growth temperature: 37°C
  Growth strain: DH5alpha
  Copy number: High Copy
Gene/Insert
  Gene/Insert name: VV.Orf52
  Species: Vaccinia Virus
  Insert size (bp): 219
  Cloning method: Restriction Enzyme; 5′ cloning site BamHI (not destroyed); 3′ cloning site BamHI (not destroyed)
  Sequencing primers: 5′ Universal T7
Terms and licenses: Academic/Nonprofit Terms; Industry Terms: Not Available to Industry
Depositor comments: Please see the Vaccinia kit page ( https://www.addgene.org/vvorf/ ) for more information. The kit page contains the supplemental VVOrfData spreadsheet, which includes important information about this plasmid. The plasmid and insert names provided here relate only to this library. The name of the ORF (if present) in VACV strain Copenhagen and the name of the ORF (if annotated) in VACV strain WR sequence can be found in VVOrfData spreadsheet. Please note that the amino acid sequence given for each ORF in the spreadsheet may contain some errors. Additionally, changes from the expected sequence may be present in these plasmids. Please see Addgene's quality control sequence and sequencing notes in the VVOrfData spreadsheet before ordering this plasmid.
How to cite: DCT.VV.Orf52 was a gift from Jack Bennink & Jon Yewdell (Addgene plasmid # 12740 ; http://n2t.net/addgene:12740 ; RRID:Addgene_12740)
